Addgene plasmid #104628: LIC1B_Caspase-LOVN7C-7 C450A
Purpose: bacterial expression of light-activated caspase-3 with N7C-7 linker variation on C450A mutation
Depositing lab: Jim Wells. Depositing organization: University of California, San Francisco (UCSF). Publication: Engineering a light-activated caspase-3 for precise ablation of neurons in vivo. Smart AD, Pache RA, Thomsen ND, Kortemme T, Davis GW, Wells JA. Proc Natl Acad Sci U S A. 2017 Sep 26;114(39):E8174-E8183. doi: 10.1073/pnas.1705064114. Epub 2017 Sep 11. PubMed 28893998.
Backbone
  Vector backbone: pET His6 TEV LIC cloning vector
  Backbone manufacturer: Scott Gradia (Addgene plasmid # 29653)
  Vector type: Bacterial Expression
Growth in bacteria
  Bacterial resistance: Kanamycin, 50 μg/mL
  Growth temperature: 37°C
  Growth strain: DH5alpha
  Copy number: Unknown
Gene/Insert
  Gene/Insert name: Caspase-3
  Species: H. sapiens (human)
  Mutation: C450A (dark-locked and light-insensitive mutation)
  Entrez Gene: CASP3 (a.k.a. CPP32, CPP32B, SCA-1)
  Promoter: T7
  Tag / fusion protein: His (N terminal on backbone); LOV2
  Cloning method: Unknown
  Sequencing primers: 5′ T7
Terms and licenses: Academic/Nonprofit Terms; Industry Terms: Not Available to Industry
Depositor comments: Please note that during Addgene's quality control process 2 mismatches were found in lacI which result in mutations S219F and Q311P. LOV2 domain was inserted into the intersubunit linker of the caspase, with linker variation N7C-7 and mutation C450A, which is a dark-locked and light-insensitive mutation
How to cite: LIC1B_Caspase-LOVN7C-7 C450A was a gift from Jim Wells (Addgene plasmid # 104628 ; http://n2t.net/addgene:104628 ; RRID:Addgene_104628)
