[The description below was written by a language model from this plasmid's Addgene catalogue record and pLannotate feature annotations shown in this document.]
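Description:
LIC1B_Caspase-LOVN7C-7 C450A is a bacterial expression plasmid of about 6.5 kb built on a pET His6 TEV ligation-independent cloning backbone. It is maintained in E. coli through a ColE1/pBR322-type origin accompanied by the bom and rop elements, and is selected with kanamycin via an aminoglycoside phosphotransferase gene. An f1 origin and remnants of a tetracycline resistance gene are also present as backbone carry-over. Expression is driven by a T7 promoter followed by a lac operator and the T7 gene 10 ribosome binding site, and ends at a T7 terminator. The plasmid-borne lacI supplies repressor, so transcription is IPTG-inducible in hosts that provide T7 RNA polymerase. Repository sequencing found two mismatches in lacI, giving S219F and Q311P substitutions.

The open reading frame begins with an N-terminal 6xHis tag and a TEV protease site for affinity purification and tag removal, followed by human caspase-3 interrupted by a LOV2 photosensory domain inserted into the intersubunit linker, using the N7C-7 linker variant. The automated annotation reflects this architecture only by homology: the two caspase segments are labelled as fragments of an insect caspase, and the flavin-binding domain between them is labelled as a LOV-derived fluorescent protein. These labels should be read as caspase-3 and LOV2 respectively. A short His-like stretch annotated downstream of the insert appears to be backbone sequence. The C450A mutation in LOV2 is described as dark-locked and light-insensitive, so this version most plausibly serves as a non-photoactivatable control for producing recombinant protein alongside light-activated caspase-3 variants. The depositor and repository sequences carry the same features and differ by only three nucleotides in length.
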