Features (pLannotate 1.2.2; 23 found; start..end, strand, type, name):
     12..440     +  rep_origin     f1 ori (sequence partly withheld): f1 bacteriophage origin of replication; arrow indicates direction of (+) strand synthesis
    494..551     +  promoter       AmpR promoter (fragment): bla
    560..1375    -  CDS            KanR: aminoglycoside phosphotransferase; aph(3')-Ia; confers resistance to kanamycin in bacteria or G418 (Geneticin®) in eukaryotes
   1497..2085    +  rep_origin     ori: high-copy-number ColE1/pMB1/pBR322/pUC origin of replication
   2271..2413    -  misc_feature   bom: basis of mobility region from pBR322
   2515..2706    -  CDS            rop: Rop protein, which maintains plasmids at low copy number; rop
   2723..3103    +  CDS            YPB1_ECOLX: Protein predicted: Swiss-Prot protein existence level 4. From Escherichia coli.
   3175..3466    -  CDS            TcR (fragment): tetracycline efflux protein; tet; confers resistance to tetracycline
   3481..3502    -  protein_bind   CAP binding site: CAP binding activates transcription in the presence of cAMP. E. coli catabolite activator protein
   3515..4597    -  CDS            lacI: lac repressor; lacI; The lac repressor binds to the lac operator to inhibit transcription in E. coli. This inhibition can be relieved by adding lactose or isopropyl-β-D-thiogalactopyranoside (IPTG).
   4598..4675    -  promoter       lacI promoter: lacI
   4683..4962    -  CDS            TcR (fragment): tetracycline efflux protein; tet; confers resistance to tetracycline
   4984..5002    +  promoter       T7 promoter: promoter for bacteriophage T7 RNA polymerase
   5003..5027    +  protein_bind   lac operator: The lac repressor binds to the lac operator to inhibit transcription in E. coli. This inhibition can be relieved by adding lactose or isopropyl-β-D-thiogalactopyranoside (IPTG). lac repressor encoded by lacI
   5042..5064    +  RBS            RBS: efficient ribosome binding site from bacteriophage T7 gene 10 (Olins and Rangwala, 1989)
   5083..5100    +  CDS            6xHis: 6xHis affinity tag
   5101..5117    +  CDS            TEV site (fragment): tobacco etch virus (TEV) protease recognition and cleavage site
   5152..5610    +  CDS            CASP1_SPOFR (fragment): Experimental evidence at protein level: Swiss-Prot protein existence level 1. Involved in the activation cascade of caspases responsible for apoptosis execution (By similarity). Inhibited by the baculovirus anti-apoptotic protein p35. Cleaves p35 and nuclear immunophilin FKBP46. From Spodoptera frugiperda (Fall armyworm).
   5605..5934    +  CDS            SH3: SH3 is a basic (constitutively fluorescent) cyan fluorescent protein published in 2019, derived from Arabidopsis thaliana. It requires the cofactor flavin for fluorescence.
   6019..6291    +  CDS            CASP1_SPOFR (fragment): Experimental evidence at protein level: Swiss-Prot protein existence level 1. Involved in the activation cascade of caspases responsible for apoptosis execution (By similarity). Inhibited by the baculovirus anti-apoptotic protein p35. Cleaves p35 and nuclear immunophilin FKBP46. From Spodoptera frugiperda (Fall armyworm).
   6367..6384    +  CDS            9xHis (fragment): 9xHis affinity tag
   6394..6443    +  CDS            SET1 (fragment): solubility-enhancement tag derived from T7 phage gene 10B
   6451..6498    +  terminator     T7 terminator: transcription terminator for bacteriophage T7 RNA polymerase
>Addgene plasmid #104628 | LIC1B_Caspase-LOVN7C-7 C450A | depositor full sequence | sequence record 198449 | LIC1B_Caspase-LOVN7C-7 C450A sequence 6523 bps
TGGCGAATGGG
[124 nt withheld, positions 12-135]
C
[91 nt withheld, positions 137-227]
A
[49 nt withheld, positions 229-277]
CCTTTGACGTTGGAGTCCACGTTCTTT
[37 nt withheld, positions 305-341]
ACCCTATCTCGGTCTATTCTTTTGATTTATAAGGGATTTTGCCGATTTCGGCCTATTGGTTAAAAAATGA
GCTGATTTAACAAAAATTTAACGCGAATTTTAACAAACTAGTAACGTTTACAATTTCAGGTGGCACTTTT
CGGGGAAATGTGCGCGGAACCCCTATTTGTTTATTTTTCTAAATACATTCAAATATGTATCCGCTCATGA
ATTAATTCTTAGAAAAACTCATCGAGCATCAAATGAAACTGCAATTTATTCATATCAGGATTATCAATAC
CATATTTTTGAAAAAGCCGTTTCTGTAATGAAGGAGAAAACTCACCGAGGCAGTTCCATAGGATGGCAAG
ATCCTGGTATCGGTCTGCGATTCCGACTCGTCCAACATCAATACAACCTATTAATTTCCCCTCGTCAAAA
ATAAGGTTATCAAGTGAGAAATCACCATGAGTGACGACTGAATCCGGTGAGAATGGCAAAAGTTTATGCA
TTTCTTTCCAGACTTGTTCAACAGGCCAGCCATTACGCTCGTCATCAAAATCACTCGCATCAACCAAACC
GTTATTCATTCGTGATTGCGCCTGAGCGAGACGAAATACGCGATCGCTGTTAAAAGGACAATTACAAACA
GGAATCGAATGCAACCGGCGCAGGAACACTGCCAGCGCATCAACAATGTTTTCACCTGAATCAGGATATT
CTTCTAATACCTGGAATGCTGTTTTCCCGGGGATCGCAGTGGTGAGTAACCATGCATCATCAGGAGTACG
GATAAAATGCTTGATGGTCGGAAGAGGCATAAATTCCGTCAGCCAGTTTAGTCTGACCATCTCATCTGTA
ACATCATTGGCAACGCTACCTTTGCCATGTTTCAGAAACAACTCTGGCGCATCGGGCTTCCCATACAATC
GATAGATTGTCGCACCTGATTGCCCGACATTATCGCGAGCCCATTTATACCCATATAAATCAGCATCCAT
GTTGGAATTTAATCGCGGCCTAGAGCAAGACGTTTCCCGTTGAATATGGCTCATAACACCCCTTGTATTA
CTGTTTATGTAAGCAGACAGTTTTATTGTTCATGACCAAAATCCCTTAACGTGAGTTTTCGTTCCACTGA
GCGTCAGACCCCGTAGAAAAGATCAAAGGATCTTCTTGAGATCCTTTTTTTCTGCGCGTAATCTGCTGCT
TGCAAACAAAAAAACCACCGCTACCAGCGGTGGTTTGTTTGCCGGATCAAGAGCTACCAACTCTTTTTCC
GAAGGTAACTGGCTTCAGCAGAGCGCAGATACCAAATACTGTCCTTCTAGTGTAGCCGTAGTTAGGCCAC
CACTTCAAGAACTCTGTAGCACCGCCTACATACCTCGCTCTGCTAATCCTGTTACCAGTGGCTGCTGCCA
GTGGCGATAAGTCGTGTCTTACCGGGTTGGACTCAAGACGATAGTTACCGGATAAGGCGCAGCGGTCGGG
CTGAACGGGGGGTTCGTGCACACAGCCCAGCTTGGAGCGAACGACCTACACCGAACTGAGATACCTACAG
CGTGAGCTATGAGAAAGCGCCACGCTTCCCGAAGGGAGAAAGGCGGACAGGTATCCGGTAAGCGGCAGGG
TCGGAACAGGAGAGCGCACGAGGGAGCTTCCAGGGGGAAACGCCTGGTATCTTTATAGTCCTGTCGGGTT
TCGCCACCTCTGACTTGAGCGTCGATTTTTGTGATGCTCGTCAGGGGGGCGGAGCCTATGGAAAAACGCC
AGCAACGCGGCCTTTTTACGGTTCCTGGCCTTTTGCTGGCCTTTTGCTCACATGTTCTTTCCTGCGTTAT
CCCCTGATTCTGTGGATAACCGTATTACCGCCTTTGAGTGAGCTGATACCGCTCGCCGCAGCCGAACGAC
CGAGCGCAGCGAGTCAGTGAGCGAGGAAGCGGAAGAGCGCCTGATGCGGTATTTTCTCCTTACGCATCTG
TGCGGTATTTCACACCGCATATATGGTGCACTCTCAGTACAATCTGCTCTGATGCCGCATAGTTAAGCCA
GTATACACTCCGCTATCGCTACGTGACTGGGTCATGGCTGCGCCCCGACACCCGCCAACACCCGCTGACG
CGCCCTGACGGGCTTGTCTGCTCCCGGCATCCGCTTACAGACAAGCTGTGACCGTCTCCGGGAGCTGCAT
GTGTCAGAGGTTTTCACCGTCATCACCGAAACGCGCGAGGCAGCTGCGGTAAAGCTCATCAGCGTGGTCG
TGAAGCGATTCACAGATGTCTGCCTGTTCATCCGCGTCCAGCTCGTTGAGTTTCTCCAGAAGCGTTAATG
TCTGGCTTCTGATAAAGCGGGCCATGTTAAGGGCGGTTTTTTCCTGTTTGGTCACTGATGCCTCCGTGTA
AGGGGGATTTCTGTTCATGGGGGTAATGATACCGATGAAACGAGAGAGGATGCTCACGATACGGGTTACT
GATGATGAACATGCCCGGTTACTGGAACGTTGTGAGGGTAAACAACTGGCGGTATGGATGCGGCGGGACC
AGAGAAAAATCACTCAGGGTCAATGCCAGCGCTTCGTTAATACAGATGTAGGTGTTCCACAGGGTAGCCA
GCAGCATCCTGCGATGCAGATCCGGAACATAATGGTGCAGGGCGCTGACTTCCGCGTTTCCAGACTTTAC
GAAACACGGAAACCGAAGACCATTCATGTTGTTGCTCAGGTCGCAGACGTTTTGCAGCAGCAGTCGCTTC
ACGTTCGCTCGCGTATCGGTGATTCATTCTGCTAACCAGTAAGGCAACCCCGCCAGCCTAGCCGGGTCCT
CAACGACAGGAGCACGATCATGCGCACCCGTGGGGCCGCCATGCCGGCGATAATGGCCTGCTTCTCGCCG
AAACGTTTGGTGGCGGGACCAGTGACGAAGGCTTGAGCGAGGGCGTGCAAGATTCCGAATACCGCAAGCG
ACAGGCCGATCATCGTCGCGCTCCAGCGAAAGCGGTCCTCGCCGAAAATGACCCAGAGCGCTGCCGGCAC
CTGTCCTACGAGTTGCATGATAAAGAAGACAGTCATAAGTGCGGCGACGATAGTCATGCCCCGCGCCCAC
CGGAAGGAGCTGACTGGGTTGAAGGCTCTCAAGGGCATCGGTCGAGATCCCGGTGCCTAATGAGTGAGCT
AACTTACATTAATTGCGTTGCGCTCACTGCCCGCTTTCCAGTCGGGAAACCTGTCGTGCCAGCTGCATTA
ATGAATCGGCCAACGCGCGGGGAGAGGCGGTTTGCGTATTGGGCGCCAGGGTGGTTTTTCTTTTCACCAG
TGAGACGGGCAACAGCTGATTGCCCTTCACCGCCTGGCCCTGAGAGAGTTGCAGCAAGCGGTCCACGCTG
GTTTGCCCCAGCAGGCGAAAATCCTGTTTGATGGTGGTTAACGGCGGGATATAACATGAGCTGTCTTCGG
TATCGTCGTATCCCACTACCGAGATATCCGCACCAACGCGCAGCCCGGACTCGGTAATGGCGCGCATTGC
GCCCAGCGCCATCTGATCGTTGGCAACCAGCATCGCAGTGGGAACGATGCCCTCATTCAGCATTTGCATG
GTTTGTTGAAAACCGGACATGGCACTCCAGTCGCCTTCCCGTTCCGCTATCGGCTGAATTTGATTGCGAG
TGAGATATTTATGCCAGCCAGCCAGACGCAGACGCGCCGAGACAGAACTTAATGGGCCCGCTAACAGCGC
GATTTGCTGGTGACCCAATGCGACCAGATGCTCCACGCCCAGTCGCGTACCGTCTTCATGGGAGAAAATA
ATACTGTTGATGGGTGTCTGGTCAGAGACATCAAGAAATAACGCCGGAACATTAGTGCAGGCAGCTTCCA
CAGCAATGGCATCCTGGTCATCCAGCGGATAGTTAATGATCAGCCCACTGACGCGTTGCGCGAGAAGATT
GTGCACCGCCGCTTTACAGGCTTCGACGCCGCTTCGTTCTACCATCGACACCACCACGCTGGCACCCAGT
TGATCGGCGCGAGATTTAATCGCCGCGACAATTTGCGACGGCGCGTGCAGGGCCAGACTGGAGGTGGCAA
CGCCAATCAGCAACGACTGTTTGCCCGCCAGTTGTTGTGCCACGCGGTTGGGAATGTAATTCAGCTCCGC
CATCGCCGCTTCCACTTTTTCCCGCGTTTTCGCAGAAACGTGGCTGGCCTGGTTCACCACGCGGGAAACG
GTCTGATAAGAGACACCGGCATACTCTGCGACATCGTATAACGTTACTGGTTTCACATTCACCACCCTGA
ATTGACTCTCTTCCGGGCGCTATCATGCCATACCGCGAAAGGTTTTGCGCCATTCGATGGTGTCCGGGAT
CTCGACGCTCTCCCTTATGCGACTCCTGCATTAGGAAGCAGCCCAGTAGTAGGTTGAGGCCGTTGAGCAC
CGCCGCCGCAAGGAATGGTGCATGCAAGGAGATGGCGCCCAACAGTCCCCCGGCCACGGGGCCTGCCACC
ATACCCACGCCGAAACAAGCGCTCATGAGCCCGAAGTGGCGAGCCCGATCTTCCCCATCGGTGATGTCGG
CGATATAGGCGCCAGCAACCGCACCTGTGGCGCCGGTGATGCCGGCCACGATGCGTCCGGCGTAGAGGAT
CGAGATCTCGATCCCGCGAAATTAATACGACTCACTATAGGGGAATTGTGAGCGGATAACAATTCCCCTC
TAGAAATAATTTTGTTTAACTTTAAGAAGGAGATATACCATGGGTTCTTCTCACCATCACCATCACCATG
AAAACCTGTACTTCCAATCCAATGCATCTGGAATATCCCTGGACAACAGTTATAAAATGGATTATCCTGA
GATGGGTTTATGTATAATAATTAATAATAAGAATTTTCATAAAAGCACTGGAATGACATCTCGGTCTGGT
ACAGATGTCGATGCAGCAAACCTCAGGGAAACATTCAGAAACTTGAAATATGAAGTCAGGAATAAAAATG
ATCTTACACGTGAAGAAATTGTGGAATTGATGCGTGATGTTTCTAAAGAAGATCACAGCAAAAGGAGCAG
TTTTGTTTGTGTGCTTCTGAGCCATGGTGAAGAAGGAATAATTTTTGGAACAAATGGACCTGTTGACCTG
AAAAAAATAACAAACTTTTTCAGAGGGGATCGTTGTAGAAGTCTAACTGGAAAACCCAAACTTTTCATTA
TTCAGGCCTGCCGTGGTACAGAACTGGACTGTGGCATTGAGACAAACGGCGGTAGCGGCAGTGGCGGCAC
CACCCTGGAACGCATCGAGAAGAACTTCGTCATCACCGATCCCCGCCTGCCCGATAATCCCATCATCTTC
GCCAGCGATAGCTTCTTGCAACTGACAGAGTACAGCCGCGAGGAGATCCTGGGCCGCAACGCCCGCTTCC
TCCAGGGACCCGAGACCGATCGCGCCACCGTGCGCAAGATCCGCGATGCCATCGATAACCAGACCGAGGT
GACCGTGCAGCTGATTAACTACACCAAGAGCGGCAAAAAGTTTTGGAACCTGTTCCACCTGCAGCCCATG
CGCGACCAGAAGGGCGATGTGCAGTACTTCATCGGCGTACAACTGGATGGCACCGAACACGTGCGGGATG
CCGCGGAGCGCGAGGCCGTGATGCTGATCAAGAAGACCGCCGAGGAAATCGACGAGGCCGCCAAGGAGCT
GGCGTGTCATAAAATACCAGTGGAGGCCGACTTCTTGTATGCATACTCCACAGCACCTGGTTATTATTCT
TGGCGAAATTCAAAGGATGGCTCCTGGTTCATCCAGTCGCTTTGTGCCATGCTGAAACAGTATGCCGACA
AGCTTGAATTTATGCACATTCTTACCCGGGTTAACCGAAAGGTGGCAACAGAATTTGAGTCCTTTTCCTT
TGACGCTACTTTTCATGCAAAGAAACAGATTCCATGTATTGTTTCCATGCTCACAAAAGAACTCTATTTT
TATCACTAATAACATTGGAAGTGGATAACGGATCCGAATTCGAGCGCCGTCGACAAGCTTGCGGCCGCAC
TCGAGCACCACCACCACCACCACTGAGATCCGGCTGCTAACAAAGCCCGAAAGGAAGCTGAGTTGGCTGC
TGCCACCGCTGAGCAATAACTAGCATAACCCCTTGGGGCCTCTAAACGGGTCTTGAGGGGTTTTTTGCTG
AAAGGAGGAACTATATCCGGAT
