Features (pLannotate 1.2.2; 23 found; start..end, strand, type, name):
    209..227     +  promoter       T7 promoter: promoter for bacteriophage T7 RNA polymerase
    228..252     +  protein_bind   lac operator: The lac repressor binds to the lac operator to inhibit transcription in E. coli. This inhibition can be relieved by adding lactose or isopropyl-β-D-thiogalactopyranoside (IPTG). lac repressor encoded by lacI
    267..289     +  RBS            RBS: efficient ribosome binding site from bacteriophage T7 gene 10 (Olins and Rangwala, 1989)
    308..325     +  CDS            6xHis: 6xHis affinity tag
    326..342     +  CDS            TEV site (fragment): tobacco etch virus (TEV) protease recognition and cleavage site
    377..835     +  CDS            CASP1_SPOFR (fragment): Experimental evidence at protein level: Swiss-Prot protein existence level 1. Involved in the activation cascade of caspases responsible for apoptosis execution (By similarity). Inhibited by the baculovirus anti-apoptotic protein p35. Cleaves p35 and nuclear immunophilin FKBP46. From Spodoptera frugiperda (Fall armyworm).
    830..1159    +  CDS            SH3: SH3 is a basic (constitutively fluorescent) cyan fluorescent protein published in 2019, derived from Arabidopsis thaliana. It requires the cofactor flavin for fluorescence.
   1244..1516    +  CDS            CASP1_SPOFR (fragment): Experimental evidence at protein level: Swiss-Prot protein existence level 1. Involved in the activation cascade of caspases responsible for apoptosis execution (By similarity). Inhibited by the baculovirus anti-apoptotic protein p35. Cleaves p35 and nuclear immunophilin FKBP46. From Spodoptera frugiperda (Fall armyworm).
   1592..1609    +  CDS            9xHis (fragment): 9xHis affinity tag
   1619..1668    +  CDS            SET1 (fragment): solubility-enhancement tag derived from T7 phage gene 10B
   1676..1723    +  terminator     T7 terminator: transcription terminator for bacteriophage T7 RNA polymerase
   1760..2188    +  rep_origin     f1 ori (sequence partly withheld): f1 bacteriophage origin of replication; arrow indicates direction of (+) strand synthesis
   2242..2299    +  promoter       AmpR promoter (fragment): bla
   2308..3123    -  CDS            KanR: aminoglycoside phosphotransferase; aph(3')-Ia; confers resistance to kanamycin in bacteria or G418 (Geneticin®) in eukaryotes
   3245..3833    +  rep_origin     ori: high-copy-number ColE1/pMB1/pBR322/pUC origin of replication
   4019..4158    -  misc_feature   bom: basis of mobility region from pBR322
   4260..4451    -  CDS            rop: Rop protein, which maintains plasmids at low copy number; rop
   4468..4848    +  CDS            YPB1_ECOLX: Protein predicted: Swiss-Prot protein existence level 4. From Escherichia coli.
   4920..5211    -  CDS            TcR (fragment): tetracycline efflux protein; tet; confers resistance to tetracycline
   5226..5247    -  protein_bind   CAP binding site: CAP binding activates transcription in the presence of cAMP. E. coli catabolite activator protein
   5260..6342    -  CDS            lacI: lac repressor; lacI; The lac repressor binds to the lac operator to inhibit transcription in E. coli. This inhibition can be relieved by adding lactose or isopropyl-β-D-thiogalactopyranoside (IPTG).
   6343..6420    -  promoter       lacI promoter: lacI
   6428..187     -  CDS            TcR (fragment) (across the origin): tetracycline efflux protein; tet; confers resistance to tetracycline
>Addgene plasmid #104628 | LIC1B_Caspase-LOVN7C-7 C450A | addgene full sequence | sequence record 213470 | Addgene NGS Result
CAAGGAGATGGCGCCCAACAGTCCCCCGGCCACGGGGCCTGCCACCATACCCACGCCGAAACAAGCGCTC
ATGAGCCCGAAGTGGCGAGCCCGATCTTCCCCATCGGTGATGTCGGCGATATAGGCGCCAGCAACCGCAC
CTGTGGCGCCGGTGATGCCGGCCACGATGCGTCCGGCGTAGAGGATCGAGATCTCGATCCCGCGAAATTA
ATACGACTCACTATAGGGGAATTGTGAGCGGATAACAATTCCCCTCTAGAAATAATTTTGTTTAACTTTA
AGAAGGAGATATACCATGGGTTCTTCTCACCATCACCATCACCATGAAAACCTGTACTTCCAATCCAATG
CATCTGGAATATCCCTGGACAACAGTTATAAAATGGATTATCCTGAGATGGGTTTATGTATAATAATTAA
TAATAAGAATTTTCATAAAAGCACTGGAATGACATCTCGGTCTGGTACAGATGTCGATGCAGCAAACCTC
AGGGAAACATTCAGAAACTTGAAATATGAAGTCAGGAATAAAAATGATCTTACACGTGAAGAAATTGTGG
AATTGATGCGTGATGTTTCTAAAGAAGATCACAGCAAAAGGAGCAGTTTTGTTTGTGTGCTTCTGAGCCA
TGGTGAAGAAGGAATAATTTTTGGAACAAATGGACCTGTTGACCTGAAAAAAATAACAAACTTTTTCAGA
GGGGATCGTTGTAGAAGTCTAACTGGAAAACCCAAACTTTTCATTATTCAGGCCTGCCGTGGTACAGAAC
TGGACTGTGGCATTGAGACAAACGGCGGTAGCGGCAGTGGCGGCACCACCCTGGAACGCATCGAGAAGAA
CTTCGTCATCACCGATCCCCGCCTGCCCGATAATCCCATCATCTTCGCCAGCGATAGCTTCTTGCAACTG
ACAGAGTACAGCCGCGAGGAGATCCTGGGCCGCAACGCCCGCTTCCTCCAGGGACCCGAGACCGATCGCG
CCACCGTGCGCAAGATCCGCGATGCCATCGATAACCAGACCGAGGTGACCGTGCAGCTGATTAACTACAC
CAAGAGCGGCAAAAAGTTTTGGAACCTGTTCCACCTGCAGCCCATGCGCGACCAGAAGGGCGATGTGCAG
TACTTCATCGGCGTACAACTGGATGGCACCGAACACGTGCGGGATGCCGCGGAGCGCGAGGCCGTGATGC
TGATCAAGAAGACCGCCGAGGAAATCGACGAGGCCGCCAAGGAGCTGGCGTGTCATAAAATACCAGTGGA
GGCCGACTTCTTGTATGCATACTCCACAGCACCTGGTTATTATTCTTGGCGAAATTCAAAGGATGGCTCC
TGGTTCATCCAGTCGCTTTGTGCCATGCTGAAACAGTATGCCGACAAGCTTGAATTTATGCACATTCTTA
CCCGGGTTAACCGAAAGGTGGCAACAGAATTTGAGTCCTTTTCCTTTGACGCTACTTTTCATGCAAAGAA
ACAGATTCCATGTATTGTTTCCATGCTCACAAAAGAACTCTATTTTTATCACTAATAACATTGGAAGTGG
ATAACGGATCCGAATTCGAGCGCCGTCGACAAGCTTGCGGCCGCACTCGAGCACCACCACCACCACCACT
GAGATCCGGCTGCTAACAAAGCCCGAAAGGAAGCTGAGTTGGCTGCTGCCACCGCTGAGCAATAACTAGC
ATAACCCCTTGGGGCCTCTAAACGGGTCTTGAGGGGTTTTTTGCTGAAAGGAGGAACTATATCCGGATTG
GCGAATGGG
[124 nt withheld, positions 1760-1883]
C
[91 nt withheld, positions 1885-1975]
A
[49 nt withheld, positions 1977-2025]
CCTTTGACGTTGGAGTCCACGTTCTTT
[37 nt withheld, positions 2053-2089]
ACCCTATCTCGGTCTATTCTTTTGATTTATAAGGGATTTTGCCGATTTCGGCCTATTGGTTAAAAAATGA
GCTGATTTAACAAAAATTTAACGCGAATTTTAACAAACTAGTAACGTTTACAATTTCAGGTGGCACTTTT
CGGGGAAATGTGCGCGGAACCCCTATTTGTTTATTTTTCTAAATACATTCAAATATGTATCCGCTCATGA
ATTAATTCTTAGAAAAACTCATCGAGCATCAAATGAAACTGCAATTTATTCATATCAGGATTATCAATAC
CATATTTTTGAAAAAGCCGTTTCTGTAATGAAGGAGAAAACTCACCGAGGCAGTTCCATAGGATGGCAAG
ATCCTGGTATCGGTCTGCGATTCCGACTCGTCCAACATCAATACAACCTATTAATTTCCCCTCGTCAAAA
ATAAGGTTATCAAGTGAGAAATCACCATGAGTGACGACTGAATCCGGTGAGAATGGCAAAAGTTTATGCA
TTTCTTTCCAGACTTGTTCAACAGGCCAGCCATTACGCTCGTCATCAAAATCACTCGCATCAACCAAACC
GTTATTCATTCGTGATTGCGCCTGAGCGAGACGAAATACGCGATCGCTGTTAAAAGGACAATTACAAACA
GGAATCGAATGCAACCGGCGCAGGAACACTGCCAGCGCATCAACAATGTTTTCACCTGAATCAGGATATT
CTTCTAATACCTGGAATGCTGTTTTCCCGGGGATCGCAGTGGTGAGTAACCATGCATCATCAGGAGTACG
GATAAAATGCTTGATGGTCGGAAGAGGCATAAATTCCGTCAGCCAGTTTAGTCTGACCATCTCATCTGTA
ACATCATTGGCAACGCTACCTTTGCCATGTTTCAGAAACAACTCTGGCGCATCGGGCTTCCCATACAATC
GATAGATTGTCGCACCTGATTGCCCGACATTATCGCGAGCCCATTTATACCCATATAAATCAGCATCCAT
GTTGGAATTTAATCGCGGCCTAGAGCAAGACGTTTCCCGTTGAATATGGCTCATAACACCCCTTGTATTA
CTGTTTATGTAAGCAGACAGTTTTATTGTTCATGACCAAAATCCCTTAACGTGAGTTTTCGTTCCACTGA
GCGTCAGACCCCGTAGAAAAGATCAAAGGATCTTCTTGAGATCCTTTTTTTCTGCGCGTAATCTGCTGCT
TGCAAACAAAAAAACCACCGCTACCAGCGGTGGTTTGTTTGCCGGATCAAGAGCTACCAACTCTTTTTCC
GAAGGTAACTGGCTTCAGCAGAGCGCAGATACCAAATACTGTCCTTCTAGTGTAGCCGTAGTTAGGCCAC
CACTTCAAGAACTCTGTAGCACCGCCTACATACCTCGCTCTGCTAATCCTGTTACCAGTGGCTGCTGCCA
GTGGCGATAAGTCGTGTCTTACCGGGTTGGACTCAAGACGATAGTTACCGGATAAGGCGCAGCGGTCGGG
CTGAACGGGGGGTTCGTGCACACAGCCCAGCTTGGAGCGAACGACCTACACCGAACTGAGATACCTACAG
CGTGAGCTATGAGAAAGCGCCACGCTTCCCGAAGGGAGAAAGGCGGACAGGTATCCGGTAAGCGGCAGGG
TCGGAACAGGAGAGCGCACGAGGGAGCTTCCAGGGGGAAACGCCTGGTATCTTTATAGTCCTGTCGGGTT
TCGCCACCTCTGACTTGAGCGTCGATTTTTGTGATGCTCGTCAGGGGGGCGGAGCCTATGGAAAAACGCC
AGCAACGCGGCCTTTTTACGGTTCCTGGCCTTTTGCTGGCCTTTTGCTCACATGTTCTTTCCTGCGTTAT
CCCCTGATTCTGTGGATAACCGTATTACCGCCTTTGAGTGAGCTGATACCGCTCGCCGCAGCCGAACGAC
CGAGCGCAGCGAGTCAGTGAGCGAGGAAGCGGAAGAGCGCCTGATGCGGTATTTTCTCCTTACGCATCTG
TGCGGTATTTCACACCGCAATGGTGCACTCTCAGTACAATCTGCTCTGATGCCGCATAGTTAAGCCAGTA
TACACTCCGCTATCGCTACGTGACTGGGTCATGGCTGCGCCCCGACACCCGCCAACACCCGCTGACGCGC
CCTGACGGGCTTGTCTGCTCCCGGCATCCGCTTACAGACAAGCTGTGACCGTCTCCGGGAGCTGCATGTG
TCAGAGGTTTTCACCGTCATCACCGAAACGCGCGAGGCAGCTGCGGTAAAGCTCATCAGCGTGGTCGTGA
AGCGATTCACAGATGTCTGCCTGTTCATCCGCGTCCAGCTCGTTGAGTTTCTCCAGAAGCGTTAATGTCT
GGCTTCTGATAAAGCGGGCCATGTTAAGGGCGGTTTTTTCCTGTTTGGTCACTGATGCCTCCGTGTAAGG
GGGATTTCTGTTCATGGGGGTAATGATACCGATGAAACGAGAGAGGATGCTCACGATACGGGTTACTGAT
GATGAACATGCCCGGTTACTGGAACGTTGTGAGGGTAAACAACTGGCGGTATGGATGCGGCGGGACCAGA
GAAAAATCACTCAGGGTCAATGCCAGCGCTTCGTTAATACAGATGTAGGTGTTCCACAGGGTAGCCAGCA
GCATCCTGCGATGCAGATCCGGAACATAATGGTGCAGGGCGCTGACTTCCGCGTTTCCAGACTTTACGAA
ACACGGAAACCGAAGACCATTCATGTTGTTGCTCAGGTCGCAGACGTTTTGCAGCAGCAGTCGCTTCACG
TTCGCTCGCGTATCGGTGATTCATTCTGCTAACCAGTAAGGCAACCCCGCCAGCCTAGCCGGGTCCTCAA
CGACAGGAGCACGATCATGCGCACCCGTGGGGCCGCCATGCCGGCGATAATGGCCTGCTTCTCGCCGAAA
CGTTTGGTGGCGGGACCAGTGACGAAGGCTTGAGCGAGGGCGTGCAAGATTCCGAATACCGCAAGCGACA
GGCCGATCATCGTCGCGCTCCAGCGAAAGCGGTCCTCGCCGAAAATGACCCAGAGCGCTGCCGGCACCTG
TCCTACGAGTTGCATGATAAAGAAGACAGTCATAAGTGCGGCGACGATAGTCATGCCCCGCGCCCACCGG
AAGGAGCTGACTGGGTTGAAGGCTCTCAAGGGCATCGGTCGAGATCCCGGTGCCTAATGAGTGAGCTAAC
TTACATTAATTGCGTTGCGCTCACTGCCCGCTTTCCAGTCGGGAAACCGGTCGTGCCAGCTGCATTAATG
AATCGGCCAACGCGCGGGGAGAGGCGGTTTGCGTATTGGGCGCCAGGGTGGTTTTTCTTTTCACCAGTGA
GACGGGCAACAGCTGATTGCCCTTCACCGCCTGGCCCTGAGAGAGTTGCAGCAAGCGGTCCACGCTGGTT
TGCCCCAGCAGGCGAAAATCCTGTTTGATGGTGGTTAACGGCGGGATATAACATGAGCTGTCTTCGGTAT
CGTCGTATCCCACTACCGAGATATCCGCACCAACGCGCAGCCCGAACTCGGTAATGGCGCGCATTGCGCC
CAGCGCCATCTGATCGTTGGCAACCAGCATCGCAGTGGGAACGATACCCTCATTCAGCATTTGCATGGTT
TGTTGAAAACCGGACATGGCACTCCAGTCGCCTTCCCGTTCCGCTATCGGCTGAATTTGATTGCGAGTGA
GATATTTATGCCAGCCAGCCAGACGCAGACGCGCCGAGACAGAACTTAATGGGCCCGCTAACAGCGCGAT
TTGCTGGTGACCCAATGCGACCAGATGCTCCACGCCCAGTCGCGTACCGTCTTCATGGGAGAAAATAATA
CTGTTGATGGGTGTCTGGTCAGAGACATCAAGAAATAACGCCGGAACATTAGTGCAGGCAGCTTCCACAG
CAATGGCATCCTGGTCATCCAGCGGATAGTTAATGATCAGCCCACTGACGCGTTGCGCGAGAAGATTGTG
CACCGCCGCTTTACAGGCTTCGACGCCGCTTCGTTCTACCATCGACACCACCACGCTGGCACCCAGTTGA
TCGGCGCGAGATTTAATCGCCGCGACAATTTGCGACGGCGCGTGCAGGGCCAGACTGGAGGTGGCAACGC
CAATCAGCAACGACTGTTTGCCCGCCAGTTGTTGTGCCACGCGGTTGGGAATGTAATTCAGCTCCGCCAT
CGCCGCTTCCACTTTTTCCCGCGTTTTCGCAGAAACGTGGCTGGCCTGGTTCACCACGCGGGAAACGGTC
TGATAAGAGACACCGGCATACTCTGCGACATCGTATAACGTTACTGGTTTCACATTCACCACCCTGAATT
GACTCTCTTCCGGGCGCTATCATGCCATACCGCGAAAGGTTTTGCGCCATTCGATGGTGTCCGGGATCTC
GACGCTCTCCCTTATGCGACTCCTGCATTAGGAAGCAGCCCAGTAGTAGGTTGAGGCCGTTGAGCACCGC
CGCCGCAAGGAATGGTGCATG
